>Addgene plasmid #35671 | pRNA-U6-ZipmiR122 | addgene full sequence | sequence record 360138 | Addgene NGS Result
GAGGGCCTATTTCCCATGATTCCTTCATATTTGCATATACGATACAAGGCTGTTAGAGAGATAATTAGAA
TTAATTTGACTGTAAACACAAAGATATTAGTACAAAATACGTGACGTAGAAAGTAATAATTTCTTGGGTA
GTTTGCAGTTTTAAAATTATGTTTTAAAATGGACTATCATATGCTTACCGTAACTTGAAAGTATTTCGAT
TTCTTGGGTTTATATATCTTGTGGAAAGGACGCGGGATCCTGGTCAGTGACAATGTTTGCTTCCTGTCAG
ACAAACACCATTGTCACACTCCATTTTTAAGCTTAAGTTTAAACCGCTGATCAGCCTCGACTGTGCCTTC
TAGTTGCCAGCCATCTGTTGTTTGCCCCTCCCCCGTGCCTTCCTTGACCCTGGAAGGTGCCACTCCCACT
GTCCTTTCCTAATAAAATGAGGAAATTGCATCGCATTGTCTGAGTAGGTGTCATTCTATTCTGGGGGGTG
GGGTGGGGCAGGACAGCAAGGGGGAGGATTGGGAAGACAATAGCAGGCATGCTGGGGATGCGGTGGGCTC
TATGGCTTCTGAGGCGGAAAGAACCAGCTGGGGCTCTAGGGGGTATCCCC
[124 nt withheld, positions 611-734]
C
[91 nt withheld, positions 736-826]
A
[49 nt withheld, positions 828-876]
CCTTTGACGTTGGAGTCCACGTTCTTT
[37 nt withheld, positions 904-940]
ACCCTATCTCGGTCTATTCTTTTGATTTATAAGGGATTTTGCCGATTTCGGCCTATTGGTTAAAAAATGA
GCTGATTTAACAAAAATTTAACGCGAATTAATTCTGTGGAATGTGTGTCAGTTAGGGTGTGGAAAGTCCC
CAGGCTCCCCAGCAGGCAGAAGTATGCAAAGCATGCATCTCAATTAGTCAGCAACCAGGTGTGGAAAGTC
CCCAGGCTCCCCAGCAGGCAGAAGTATGCAAAGCATGCATCTCAATTAGTCAGCAACCATAGTCCCGCCC
CTAACTCCGCCCATCCCGCCCCTAACTCCGCCCAGTTCCGCCCATTCTCCGCCCCATGGCTGACTAATTT
TTTTTATTTATGCAGAGGCCGAGGCCGCCTCTGCCTCTGAGCTATTCCAGAAGTAGTGAGGAGGCTTTTT
TGGAGGCCTAGGCTTTTGCAAAAAGCTCCCGGGAGCTTGTATATCCATTTTCGGATCTGATCAAGAGACA
GGATGAGGATCGTTTCGCATGATTGAACAAGATGGATTGCACGCAGGTTCTCCGGCCGCTTGGGTGGAGA
GGCTATTCGGCTATGACTGGGCACAACAGACAATCGGCTGCTCTGATGCCGCCGTGTTCCGGCTGTCAGC
GCAGGGGCGCCCGGTTCTTTTTGTCAAGACCGACCTGTCCGGTGCCCTGAATGAACTGCAGGACGAGGCA
GCGCGGCTATCGTGGCTGGCCACGACGGGCGTTCCTTGCGCAGCTGTGCTCGACGTTGTCACTGAAGCGG
GAAGGGACTGGCTGCTATTGGGCGAAGTGCCGGGGCAGGATCTCCTGTCATCTCACCTTGCTCCTGCCGA
GAAAGTATCCATCATGGCTGATGCAATGCGGCGGCTGCATACGCTTGATCCGGCTACCTGCCCATTCGAC
CACCAAGCGAAACATCGCATCGAGCGAGCACGTACTCGGATGGAAGCCGGTCTTGTCGATCAGGATGATC
TGGACGAAGAGCATCAGGGGCTCGCGCCAGCCGAACTGTTCGCCAGGCTCAAGGCGCGCATGCCCGACGG
CGAGGATCTCGTCGTGACCCATGGCGATGCCTGCTTGCCGAATATCATGGTGGAAAATGGCCGCTTTTCT
GGATTCATCGACTGTGGCCGGCTGGGTGTGGCGGACCGCTATCAGGACATAGCGTTGGCTACCCGTGATA
TTGCTGAAGAGCTTGGCGGCGAATGGGCTGACCGCTTCCTCGTGCTTTACGGTATCGCCGCTCCCGATTC
GCAGCGCATCGCCTTCTATCGCCTTCTTGACGAGTTCTTCTGAGCGGGACTCTGGGGTTCGAAATGACCG
ACCAAGCGACGCCCAACCTGCCATCACGAGATTTCGATTCCACCGCCGCCTTCTATGAAAGGTTGGGCTT
CGGAATCGTTTTCCGGGACGCCGGCTGGATGATCCTCCAGCGCGGGGATCTCATGCTGGAGTTCTTCGCC
CACCCCAACTTGTTTATTGCAGCTTATAATGGTTACAAATAAAGCAATAGCATCACAAATTTCACAAATA
AAGCATTTTTTTCACTGCATTCTAGTTGTGGTTTGTCCAAACTCATCAATGTATCTTATCATGTCTGTAT
ACCGTCGACCTCTAGCTAGAGCTTGGCGTAATCATGGTCATAGCTGTTTCCTGTGTGAAATTGTTATCCG
CTCACAATTCCACACAACATACGAGCCGGAAGCATAAAGTGTAAAGCCTGGGGTGCCTAATGAGTGAGCT
AACTCACATTAATTGCGTTGCGCTCACTGCCCGCTTTCCAGTCGGGAAACCTGTCGTGCCAGCTGCATTA
ATGAATCGGCCAACGCGCGGGGAGAGGCGGTTTGCGTATTGGGCGCTCTTCCGCTTCCTCGCTCACTGAC
TCGCTGCGCTCGGTCGTTCGGCTGCGGCGAGCGGTATCAGCTCACTCAAAGGCGGTAATACGGTTATCCA
CAGAATCAGGGGATAACGCAGGAAAGAACATGTGAGCAAAAGGCCAGCAAAAGGCCAGGAACCGTAAAAA
GGCCGCGTTGCTGGCGTTTTTCCATAGGCTCCGCCCCCCTGACGAGCATCACAAAAATCGACGCTCAAGT
CAGAGGTGGCGAAACCCGACAGGACTATAAAGATACCAGGCGTTTCCCCCTGGAAGCTCCCTCGTGCGCT
CTCCTGTTCCGACCCTGCCGCTTACCGGATACCTGTCCGCCTTTCTCCCTTCGGGAAGCGTGGCGCTTTC
TCATAGCTCACGCTGTAGGTATCTCAGTTCGGTGTAGGTCGTTCGCTCCAAGCTGGGCTGTGTGCACGAA
CCCCCCGTTCAGCCCGACCGCTGCGCCTTATCCGGTAACTATCGTCTTGAGTCCAACCCGGTAAGACACG
ACTTATCGCCACTGGCAGCAGCCACTGGTAACAGGATTAGCAGAGCGAGGTATGTAGGCGGTGCTACAGA
GTTCTTGAAGTGGTGGCCTAACTACGGCTACACTAGAAGAACAGTATTTGGTATCTGCGCTCTGCTGAAG
CCAGTTACCTTCGGAAAAAGAGTTGGTAGCTCTTGATCCGGCAAACAAACCACCGCTGGTAGCGGTGGTT
TTTTTGTTTGCAAGCAGCAGATTACGCGCAGAAAAAAAGGATCTCAAGAAGATCCTTTGATCTTTTCTAC
GGGGTCTGACGCTCAGTGGAACGAAAACTCACGTTAAGGGATTTTGGTCATGAGATTATCAAAAAGGATC
TTCACCTAGATCCTTTTAAATTAAAAATGAAGTTTTAAATCAATCTAAAGTATATATGAGTAAACTTGGT
CTGACAGTTACCAATGCTTAATCAGTGAGGCACCTATCTCAGCGATCTGTCTATTTCGTTCATCCATAGT
TGCCTGACTCCCCGTCGTGTAGATAACTACGATACGGGAGGGCTTACCATCTGGCCCCAGTGCTGCAATG
ATACCGCGAGACCCACGCTCACCGGCTCCAGATTTATCAGCAATAAACCAGCCAGCCGGAAGGGCCGAGC
GCAGAAGTGGTCCTGCAACTTTATCCGCCTCCATCCAGTCTATTAATTGTTGCCGGGAAGCTAGAGTAAG
TAGTTCGCCAGTTAATAGTTTGCGCAACGTTGTTGCCATTGCTACAGGCATCGTGGTGTCACGCTCGTCG
TTTGGTATGGCTTCATTCAGCTCCGGTTCCCAACGATCAAGGCGAGTTACATGATCCCCCATGTTGTGCA
AAAAAGCGGTTAGCTCCTTCGGTCCTCCGATCGTTGTCAGAAGTAAGTTGGCCGCAGTGTTATCACTCAT
GGTTATGGCAGCACTGCATAATTCTCTTACTGTCATGCCATCCGTAAGATGCTTTTCTGTGACTGGTGAG
TACTCAACCAAGTCATTCTGAGAATAGTGTATGCGGCGACCGAGTTGCTCTTGCCCGGCGTCAATACGGG
ATAATACCGCGCCACATAGCAGAACTTTAAAAGTGCTCATCATTGGAAAACGTTCTTCGGGGCGAAAACT
CTCAAGGATCTTACCGCTGTTGAGATCCAGTTCGATGTAACCCACTCGTGCACCCAACTGATCTTCAGCA
TCTTTTACTTTCACCAGCGTTTCTGGGTGAGCAAAAACAGGAAGGCAAAATGCCGCAAAAAAGGGAATAA
GGGCGACACGGAAATGTTGAATACTCATACTCTTCCTTTTTCAATATTATTGAAGCATTTATCAGGGTTA
TTGTCTCATGAGCGGATACATATTTGAATGTATTTAGAAAAATAAACAAATAGGGGTTCCGCGCACATTT
CCCCGAAAAGTGCCACCTGACGTCGACGGATCGGGAGATCTCCCGATCCCCTATGGTGCACTCTCAGTAC
AATCTGCTCTGATGCCGCATAGTTAAGCCAGTATCTGCTCCCTGCTTGTGTGTTGGAGGTCGCTGAGTAG
TGCGCGAGCAAAATTTAAGCTACAACAAGGCAAGGCTTGACCGACAATTGCATGAAGAATCTGCTTAGGG
TTAGGCGTTTTGCGCTGCTTCGCGATGTACGGGCCAGATATACGCGTTTAATACGACTCACTATAGGGAG
AGAGAGAGAATTACCCTCACTAAAGGGAGGAGAAGCATGAATTCCCCAGTGGAAAGACGCGCAGGCAAAA
CGCACCACGTGACGGAGCGTGACCGCGCGCCGAGCGCGCGCCAAGGTCGGGCAGGAA
Features (pLannotate 1.2.2; 17 found; start..end, strand, type, name):
      1..241     +  promoter       U6 promoter: RNA polymerase III promoter for human U6 snRNA
    341..565     +  polyA_signal   bGH poly(A) signal: bovine growth hormone polyadenylation signal
    569..590     +  promoter       SV40 promoter (fragment): SV40 enhancer and early promoter
    611..1039    +  rep_origin     f1 ori (sequence partly withheld): f1 bacteriophage origin of replication; arrow indicates direction of (+) strand synthesis
   1053..1382    +  promoter       SV40 promoter: SV40 enhancer and early promoter
   1449..2240    +  CDS            neo: KKA2_KLEPN - Also known as kan, nptII. Experimental evidence at protein level: Swiss-Prot protein existence level 1. Resistance to kanamycin, neomycin, paromomycin, ribostamycin, butirosin and gentamicin B. From Klebsiella pneumoniae.
   2264..2422    +  CDS            ble (fragment): BLE_KLEPN - Experimental evidence at protein level: Swiss-Prot protein existence level 1. Binding protein with a strong affinity to the bleomycin family of antibiotics. Binds to CL990; an antimitotic-antibiotic compound. From Klebsiella pneumoniae.
   2417..2538    +  polyA_signal   SV40 poly(A) signal: SV40 polyadenylation signal
   2611..2627    -  protein_bind   lac operator: The lac repressor binds to the lac operator to inhibit transcription in E. coli. This inhibition can be relieved by adding lactose or isopropyl-β-D-thiogalactopyranoside (IPTG). lac repressor encoded by lacI
   2635..2665    -  promoter       lac promoter: promoter for the E. coli lac operon
   2680..2701    -  protein_bind   CAP binding site: CAP binding activates transcription in the presence of cAMP. E. coli catabolite activator protein
   2714..2806    -  CDS            lacI (fragment): lac repressor; lacI; The lac repressor binds to the lac operator to inhibit transcription in E. coli. This inhibition can be relieved by adding lactose or isopropyl-β-D-thiogalactopyranoside (IPTG).
   2989..3577    -  rep_origin     ori: high-copy-number ColE1/pMB1/pBR322/pUC origin of replication
   3748..4608    -  CDS            AmpR: β-lactamase; bla; confers resistance to ampicillin, carbenicillin, and related antibiotics
   4609..4713    -  promoter       AmpR promoter: bla
   4772..4824    -  misc_feature   bom (fragment): basis of mobility region from pBR322
   4979..4997    +  promoter       T7 promoter: promoter for bacteriophage T7 RNA polymerase
