[The description below was written by a language model from this plasmid's Addgene catalogue record and pLannotate feature annotations shown in this document.]
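Description:
pRNA-U6-ZipmiR122 is a mammalian small-RNA expression plasmid built on the commercial pRNA-U6.1/Neo-siFluc backbone. It is maintained in E. coli as a high-copy plasmid through a ColE1/pUC-type origin and selected with ampicillin via the β-lactamase gene and its native promoter. An f1 origin is also present, along with residual lac promoter/operator sequences and a T7 promoter inherited from the parental vector. For selection in mammalian cells, an SV40 enhancer/early promoter drives the neo (nptII) coding sequence, which is terminated by an SV40 polyadenylation signal and would allow G418 selection of transfected cells.

The payload is a synthetic insert named miR-122Zip, cloned between retained EcoRI and HindIII sites and listed at 397 bp. The human U6 snRNA promoter, an RNA polymerase III promoter suited to producing short, defined, non-polyadenylated transcripts, occupies the first roughly 240 nt of the annotated sequence. It is followed by a short unannotated stretch of about 100 nt, where the expressed RNA presumably lies, and then a bGH polyadenylation signal. The stated insert size probably therefore spans the promoter together with the transcribed element, although the record does not spell this out. The name points to a "miRZip"-style hairpin antagonist directed against miR-122, but the record does not describe the RNA's design.

The associated publication concerns long-term inhibition of microRNA function in mice using rAAV vectors. This plasmid carries no AAV inverted terminal repeats in its feature table, so it appears to be a plain transfection construct for expressing a miR-122 inhibitor in cultured cells. It may also have served as a source of the cassette for other vectors.
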