Addgene plasmid #35671: pRNA-U6-ZipmiR122
Depositing lab: Phillip Zamore. Depositing organization: University of Massachusetts, Worcester. Publication: Long-term, efficient inhibition of microRNA function in mice using rAAV vectors. Xie J, Ameres SL, Friedline R, Hung JH, Zhang Y, Xie Q, Zhong L, Su Q, He R, Li M, Li H, Mu X, Zhang H, Broderick JA, Kim JK, Weng Z, Flotte TR, Zamore PD, Gao G. Nat Methods. 2012 Mar 4;9(4):403-9. doi: 10.1038/nmeth.1903. PubMed 22388288.
Backbone
  Vector backbone: pRNA-U6.1/Neo-siFluc
  Backbone manufacturer: Genscript
  Backbone size w/o insert (bp): 5124
Growth in bacteria
  Bacterial resistance: Ampicillin, 100 μg/mL
  Growth temperature: 37°C
  Growth strain: DH5alpha
  Copy number: High Copy
Gene/Insert
  Gene/Insert name: miR-122Zip
  Species: Synthetic
  Insert size (bp): 397
  Promoter: U6
  Cloning method: Restriction Enzyme; 5′ cloning site EcoR I (not destroyed); 3′ cloning site Hind III (not destroyed)
  Sequencing primers: 5′ gagggcctatttcccatgat
Terms and licenses: Academic/Nonprofit Terms; Industry Terms: Not Available to Industry
How to cite: pRNA-U6-ZipmiR122 was a gift from Phillip Zamore (Addgene plasmid # 35671 ; http://n2t.net/addgene:35671 ; RRID:Addgene_35671)
