>Addgene plasmid #35671 | pRNA-U6-ZipmiR122 | addgene partial sequence | sequence record 46409 | BGH-rev 5'-TAGAAGGCACAGTCGAGG-3'
CCCGCGTCCTTTCCACAAGATATATAAACCCAAGAAATCGAAATACTTTCAAGTTACGGTAAGCATATGA
TAGTCCATTTTAAAACATAATTTTAAAACTGCAAACTACCCAAGAAATTATTACTTTCTACGTCACGTAT
TTTGTACTAATATCTTTGTGTTTACAGTCAAATTAATTCTAATTATCTCTCTAACAGCCTTGTATCGTAT
ATGCAAATATGAAGGAATCATGGGAAATAGGCCCTCTTCCTGCCCGACCTTGGCGCGCGCTCGGCGCGCG
GTCACGCTCCGTCACGTGGTGCGTTTTGCCTGCGCGTCTTTCCACTGGGGAATTCATGCTTCTCCTCCCT
TTAGTGAGGGTAATTCTCTCTCTCTCCCTATAGTGAGTCGTATTAAACGCGTATATCTGGCCCGTACATC
GCGAAGCAGCGCAAAACGCCTAACCCTAAGCAGATTCTTCATGCAATTGTCGGTCAAGCCTTGCCTTGTT
GTAGCTTAAATTTTGCTCGCGCACTACTCAGCGACCTCCAACACACAAGCAGGGAGCAGATACTGGCTTA
ACTATGCGGCATCAGAGCAGATTGTACTGAGAGTGCACCATAGGGGATCGGGAGATCTCCCGATCCGTCG
ACGTCAG
