>Addgene plasmid #35671 | pRNA-U6-ZipmiR122 | addgene partial sequence | sequence record 46709 | hU6-F 5'-GAGGGCCTATTTCCCATGATT-3'
AGGCTGTTAGAGAGATAATTAGAATTAATTTGACTGTAAACACAAAGATATTAGTACAAAATACGTGACG
TAGAAAGTAATAATTTCTTGGGTAGTTTGCAGTTTTAAAATTATGTTTTAAAATGGACTATCATATGCTT
ACCGTAACTTGAAAGTATTTCGATTTCTTGGGTTTATATATCTTGTGGAAAGGACGCGGGATCCTGGTCA
GTGACAATGTTTGCTTCCTGTCAGACAAACACCATTGTCACACTCCATTTTTAAGCTTAAGTTTAAACCG
CTGATCAGCCTCGACTGTGCCTTCTAGTTGCCAGCCATCTGTTGTTTGCCCCTCCCCCGTGCCTTCCTTG
ACCCTGGAAGGTGCCACTCCCACTGTCCTTTCCTAATAAAATGAGGAAATTGCATCGCATTGTCTGAGTA
GGTGTCATTCTATTCTGGGGGGTGGGGTGGGGCAGGACAGCAAGGGGGAGGATTGGGAAGACAATAGCAG
GCATGCTGGGGATGCGGTGGGCTCTATGGCTTCTGAGGCGGAAAGAACCAGCTGGGGCTCTAGGGGGTAT
CCCC
[124 nt withheld, positions 565-688]
C
[91 nt withheld, positions 690-780]
A
[49 nt withheld, positions 782-830]
CCTTTGACGTTGGAGTCCACGTTCTTT
[33 nt withheld, positions 858-890]
